Addgene plasmid #171410: GST-TEVcs-FIP200-MBP
Purpose: For the purifcation of human ULK1 complex
Depositing lab: James Hurley. Depositing organization: University of California, Berkeley. Publication: Reconstitution of cargo-induced LC3 lipidation in mammalian selective autophagy. Chang C, Shi X, Jensen LE, Yokom AL, Fracchiolla D, Martens S, Hurley JH. Sci Adv. 2021 Apr 23;7(17). pii: 7/17/eabg4922. doi: 10.1126/sciadv.abg4922. Print 2021 Apr. PubMed 33893090.
Backbone
  Vector backbone: pCAG
  Vector type: Mammalian Expression
Growth in bacteria
  Bacterial resistance: Ampicillin, 100 μg/mL
  Growth temperature: 37°C
  Growth strain: DH5alpha
  Copy number: High Copy
Gene/Insert
  Gene/Insert name: FIP200
  Species: Synthetic
  Entrez Gene: RB1CC1 (a.k.a. ATG17, CC1, FIP200, PPP1R131)
  Cloning method: Restriction Enzyme; 5′ cloning site Unknown (unknown if destroyed); 3′ cloning site Unknown (unknown if destroyed)
Terms and licenses: Academic/Nonprofit Terms; Industry Terms: Not Available to Industry
How to cite: GST-TEVcs-FIP200-MBP was a gift from James Hurley (Addgene plasmid # 171410 ; http://n2t.net/addgene:171410 ; RRID:Addgene_171410)
