[The description below was written by a language model from this plasmid's Addgene catalogue record and pLannotate feature annotations shown in this document.]
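Description:
GST-TEVcs-FIP200-MBP is an 11.5 kb mammalian expression plasmid built on the pCAG backbone, designed to produce a doubly tagged form of human FIP200 (RB1CC1) for protein purification. It is propagated in E. coli as a high-copy plasmid through a ColE1/pUC-type origin and selected with ampicillin via the β-lactamase gene and its native promoter. The backbone also carries an SV40 origin of replication, which can support episomal amplification in cells expressing SV40 large T antigen, along with an SV40 poly(A) signal and remnants of lac promoter/operator and lacI sequences that are cloning-vector leftovers rather than functional parts of the design.

Expression is driven by the composite CAG promoter, made up of the CMV immediate-early enhancer, the chicken β-actin promoter and a chimeric β-actin/β-globin intron, which together give strong constitutive transcription in mammalian cells. The open reading frame encodes Schistosoma japonicum glutathione S-transferase at the N-terminus, followed by a TEV protease cleavage site, the full FIP200 coding sequence, and a C-terminal E. coli maltose-binding protein lacking its signal peptide. Transcripts are terminated by the rabbit β-globin polyadenylation signal; the short annotated HBB fragment just upstream probably belongs to this β-globin 3′ region rather than to the fusion protein. The catalogue lists the insert species as synthetic, which may reflect a synthesised version of the gene, though the record does not elaborate. GST allows glutathione-affinity capture and removal by TEV cleavage, while MBP offers a second affinity handle and is commonly used to aid solubility. The stated purpose is purification of the human ULK1 complex, of which FIP200 is the large scaffolding subunit, for in vitro reconstitution studies of autophagy.
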