Features (pLannotate 1.2.2; 20 found; start..end, strand, type, name):
      5..384     +  enhancer       CMV enhancer: human cytomegalovirus immediate early enhancer
    386..663     +  promoter       chicken β-actin promoter: No description available
    664..1680    +  intron         chimeric intron: chimera between introns from chicken β-actin and rabbit β-globin
   1766..2417    +  CDS            GST (fragment): glutathione S-transferase from Schistosoma japonicum
   2444..2463    +  CDS            TEV site (fragment): tobacco etch virus (TEV) protease recognition and cleavage site
   2471..7252    +  CDS            RB1CC1: RBCC1_HUMAN - Also known as KIAA0203, RBICC. Experimental evidence at protein level: Swiss-Prot protein existence level 1. Involved in autophagy (PubMed:21775823). Regulates early events but also late events of autophagosome formation through direct interaction with Atg16L1 (PubMed:23392225). Required for the formation of the autophagosome-like double-membrane structure that surrounds the Salmonella-containing vacuole (SCV) during S.typhimurium infection and subsequent xenophagy (By similarity). Involved in repair of DNA damage caused by ionizing radiation, which subsequently improves cell sur
   7265..8365    +  CDS            MBP: maltose binding protein from E. coli; malE (mutated); This version of the gene does not encode a signal sequence, so MBP will remain in the cytosol.
   8400..8477    +  CDS            HBB (fragment): HBB_PONPY - Experimental evidence at transcript level: Swiss-Prot protein existence level 2. Involved in oxygen transport from the lung to the various peripheral tissues. From Pongo pygmaeus (Bornean orangutan).
   8548..8603    +  polyA_signal   β-globin poly(A) signal: rabbit β-globin polyadenylation signal (Gil and Proudfoot, 1987)
   8986..9008    -  protein_bind   lac operator (fragment): The lac repressor binds to the lac operator to inhibit transcription in E. coli. This inhibition can be relieved by adding lactose or isopropyl-β-D-thiogalactopyranoside (IPTG). lac repressor encoded by lacI
   9012..9042    -  promoter       lac promoter: promoter for the E. coli lac operon
   9057..9078    -  protein_bind   CAP binding site: CAP binding activates transcription in the presence of cAMP. E. coli catabolite activator protein
   9091..9130    -  CDS            lacI (fragment): lac repressor; lacI; The lac repressor binds to the lac operator to inhibit transcription in E. coli. This inhibition can be relieved by adding lactose or isopropyl-β-D-thiogalactopyranoside (IPTG).
   9137..9159    +  promoter       SV40 promoter (fragment): SV40 enhancer and early promoter
   9183..9318    +  rep_origin     SV40 ori: SV40 origin of replication
   9338..9472    +  polyA_signal   SV40 poly(A) signal: SV40 polyadenylation signal
   9474..9528    -  CDS            lacI (fragment): lac repressor; lacI; The lac repressor binds to the lac operator to inhibit transcription in E. coli. This inhibition can be relieved by adding lactose or isopropyl-β-D-thiogalactopyranoside (IPTG).
   9711..10299   -  rep_origin     ori: high-copy-number ColE1/pMB1/pBR322/pUC origin of replication
  10470..11330   -  CDS            AmpR: β-lactamase; bla; confers resistance to ampicillin, carbenicillin, and related antibiotics
  11331..11435   -  promoter       AmpR promoter: bla
>Addgene plasmid #171410 | GST-TEVcs-FIP200-MBP | addgene full sequence | sequence record 337562 | Addgene NGS Result
GGTCGACATTGATTATTGACTAGTTATTAATAGTAATCAATTACGGGGTCATTAGTTCATAGCCCATATA
TGGAGTTCCGCGTTACATAACTTACGGTAAATGGCCCGCCTGGCTGACCGCCCAACGACCCCCGCCCATT
GACGTCAATAATGACGTATGTTCCCATAGTAACGCCAATAGGGACTTTCCATTGACGTCAATGGGTGGAG
TATTTACGGTAAACTGCCCACTTGGCAGTACATCAAGTGTATCATATGCCAAGTACGCCCCCTATTGACG
TCAATGACGGTAAATGGCCCGCCTGGCATTATGCCCAGTACATGACCTTATGGGACTTTCCTACTTGGCA
GTACATCTACGTATTAGTCATCGCTATTACCATGGTCGAGGTGAGCCCCACGTTCTGCTTCACTCTCCCC
ATCTCCCCCCCCTCCCCACCCCCAATTTTGTATTTATTTATTTTTTAATTATTTTGTGCAGCGATGGGGG
CGGGGGGGGGGGGGGGGCGCGCGCCRGGSGGGGSGGGGSGGGGSGRGGGGSGGGGSGGGGCGAGGCGGAG
AGGTGCGGCGGCAGCCAATCAGAGCGGCGCGCTCCGAAAGTTTCCTTTTATGGCGAGGCGGCGGCGGCGG
CGGCCCTATAAAAAGCGAAGCGCGCGGCGGGCGGGAGTCGCTGCGCGCTGCCTTCGCCCCGTGCCCCGCT
CCGCCGCCGCCTCGCGCCGCCCGCCCCGGCTCTGACTGACCGCGTTACTCCCACAGGTGAGCGGGCGGGA
CGGCCCTTCTCCTCCGGGCTGTAATTAGCGCTTGGTTTAATGACGGCTTGTTTCTTTTCTGTGGCTGCGT
GAAAGCCTTGAGGGGCTCCGGGAGGGCCCTTTGTGCGGGGGGAGCGGCTCGGGGGGTGCGTGCGTGTGTG
TGTGCGTGGGGAGCGCCGCGTGCGGCTCCGCGCTGCCCGGCGGCTGTGAGCGCTGCGGGCGCGGCGCGGG
GCTTTGTGCGCTCCGCAGTGTGCGCGAGGGGAGCGCGGCCGGGGGCGGTGCCCCGCGGTGCGGGGGGGGC
TGCGAGGGGAACAAAGGCTGCGTGCGGGGTGTGTGCGTGGGGGGGTGAGCAGGGGGTGTGGGCGCGTCGG
TCGGGCTGCAACCCCCCCTGCACCCCCCTCCCCGAGTTGCTGAGCACGGCCCGGCTTCGGGTGCGGGGCT
CCGTACGGGGCGTGGCGCGGGGCTCGCCGTGCCGGGCGGGGGGTGGCGGCAGGTGGGGGTGCCGGGCGGG
GCGGGGCCGCCTCGGGCCGGGGAGGGCTCGGGGGAGGGGCGCGGCGGCCCCCGGAGCGCCGGCGGCTGTC
GAGGCGCGGCGAGCCGCAGCCATTGCCTTTTATGGTAATCGTGCGAGAGGGCGCAGGGACTTCCTTTGTC
CCAAATCTGTGCGGAGCCGAAATCTGGGAGGCGCCGCCGCACCCCCTCTAGCGGGCGCGGGGCGAAGCGG
TGCGGCGCCGGCAGGAAGGAAATGGGCGGGGAGGGCCTTCGTGCGTCGCCGCGCCGCCGTCCCCTTCTCC
CTCTCCAGCCTCGGGGCTGTCCGCGGGGGGACGGCTGCCTTCGGGGGGGACGGGGCAGGGCGGGGTTCGG
CTTCTGGCGTGTGACCGGCGGCTCTAGAGCCTCTGCTAACCATGTTCATGCCTTCTTCTTTTTCCTACAG
CTCCTGGGCAACGTGCTGGTTATTGTGCTGTCTCATCATTTTGGCAAAGAATTCCTCGATCGACGGTATC
GATGCCACCATGGCATCCCCTATACTAGGTTATTGGAAAATTAAGGGCCTTGTGCAACCCACTCGACTTC
TTTTGGAATATCTTGAAGAAAAATATGAAGAGCATTTGTATGAGCGCGATGAAGGTGATAAATGGCGAAA
CAAAAAGTTTGAATTGGGTTTGGAGTTTCCCAATCTTCCTTATTATATTGATGGTGATGTTAAATTAACA
CAGTCTATGGCCATCATACGTTATATAGCTGACAAGCACAACATGTTGGGTGGTTGTCCAAAAGAGCGTG
CAGAGATTTCAATGCTTGAAGGAGCGGTTTTGGATATTAGATACGGTGTTTCGAGAATTGCATATAGTAA
AGACTTTGAAACTCTCAAAGTTGATTTTCTTAGCAAGCTACCTGAAATGCTGAAAATGTTCGAAGATCGT
TTATGTCATAAAACATATTTAAATGGTGATCATGTAACCCATCCTGACTTCATGTTGTATGACGCTCTTG
ATGTTGTTTTATACATGGACCCAATGTGCCTGGATGCGTTCCCAAAATTAGTTTGTTTTAAAAAACGTAT
TGAAGCTATCCCACAAATTGATAAGTACTTGAAATCCAGCAAGTATATAGCATGGCCTTTGCAGGGCTGG
CAAGCCACGTTTGGTGGTGGCGACCATCCTCCAAAATCGGATGATTACGATATCCCAACGACCGAAAACC
TGTATTTTCAGGGTGGTACCATGAAGCTCTATGTGTTTCTCGTGAATACCGGCACTACCCTGACCTTTGA
TACCGAACTGACCGTCCAGACCGTGGCTGACCTGAAGCATGCTATCCAGTCTAAATACAAGATCGCAATT
CAGCACCAGGTGCTGGTGGTCAACGGCGGAGAGTGCATGGCCGCTGATCGCAGGGTCTGTACCTATTCAG
CCGGCACCGACACTAACCCAATCTTCCTCTTTAATAAGGAGATGATTCTGTGCGATAGACCCCCTGCTAT
CCCCAAGACCACTTTTAGCACTGAGAACGACATGGAAATCAAAGTGGAGGAATCCCTGATGATGCCAGCC
GTGTTCCACACCGTCGCTTCTCGCACTCAGCTGGCACTCGAGATGTACGAAGTGGCCAAGAAACTGTGCT
CTTTCTGTGAGGGTCTCGTCCACGATGAACATCTGCAGCACCAGGGCTGGGCAGCCATTATGGCTAACCT
GGAGGACTGTTCAAATAGTTATCAGAAACTGCTCTTCAAGTTTGAGTCTATCTACTCAAACTATCTGCAG
AGCATCGAAGACATTAAACTGAAGCTCACACACCTGGGAACCGCAGTGAGCGTCATGGCCAAGATCCCTC
TGCTCGAGTGCCTGACTAGGCATTCCTACAGAGAATGTCTGGGTAGGCTCGATAGTCTGCCAGAACACGA
GGACAGCGAGAAAGCCGAAATGAAGCGCTCTACAGAGCTGGTGCTCTCACCTGACATGCCAAGGACAACC
AACGAAAGTCTGCTCACCAGCTTCCCAAAGTCCGTGGAGCATGTCTCCCCCGACACTGCCGATGCTGAAT
CTGGAAAGGAGATTAGAGAAAGTTGCCAGAGCACCGTGCACCAGCAGGACGAGACTACAATCGATACTAA
GGACGGCGATCTGCCCTTCTTTAACGTCAGTCTGCTCGATTGGATCAACGTCCAGGACAGACCTAATGAT
GTGGAGTCCCTGGTCCGGAAGTGCTTTGATAGCATGTCCCGTCTGGACCCACGTATCATTCGTCCTTTCA
TCGCAGAGTGTCGTCAGACCATTGCCAAGCTGGACAACCAGAATATGAAAGCTATTAAGGGTCTGGAAGA
TCGGCTCTACGCCCTGGACCAGATGATCGCTAGCTGTGGACGCCTGGTGAACGAGCAGAAGGAACTCGCT
CAGGGTTTCCTGGCAAACCAGAAAAGAGCCGAGAATCTCAAGGATGCATCAGTGCTGCCTGACCTGTGCC
TCAGTCATGCCAATCAGCTGATGATTATGCTCCAGAACCACCGCAAGCTGCTCGACATCAAACAGAAGTG
TACCACTGCTAAACAGGAGCTGGCAAACAATCTCCATGTGAGGCTGAAGTGGTGCTGTTTCGTCATGCTG
CACGCAGACCAGGATGGCGAGAAGCTCCAGGCCCTGCTCAGGCTGGTGATTGAGCTGCTCGAAAGAGTGA
AGATCGTCGAGGCTCTGTCCACCGTCCCACAGATGTACTGCCTGGCAGTGGTCGAGGTGGTCAGACGTAA
AATGTTTATCAAGCACTACAGAGAATGGGCAGGTGCCCTCGTGAAAGATGGCAAGCGTCTGTATGAAGCC
GAGAAATCTAAGCGTGAGTCATTCGGCAAACTGTTTCGGAAGAGCTTCCTCCGTAACCGGCTGTTCCGCG
GACTCGACAGTTGGCCACCCAGCTTTTGCACCCAGAAACCTAGGAAGTTCGACTGTGAGCTGCCAGATAT
CTCCCTCAAGGACCTGCAGTTTCTCCAGTCCTTCTGCCCATCTGAGGTGCAGCCCTTTCTGAGGGTCCCT
CTGCTCTGTGACTTCGAACCTCTGCACCAGCATGTGCTGGCCCTCCACAACCTCGTCAAGGCTGCACAGA
GTCTGGATGAGATGAGCCAGACAATCACCGACCTGCTCAGCGAACAGAAGGCTTCTGTGTCACAGACATC
CCCACAGTCTGCTAGCTCCCCCCGTATGGAGAGCACCGCAGGCATCACAACCACTACATCCCCACGTACA
CCTCCACCACTCACCGTGCAGGATCCCCTGTGCCCTGCTGTCTGTCCTCTGGAGGAACTCTCTCCAGACA
GTATTGATGCACACACTTTCGACTTTGAGACAATCCCTCATCCAAACATCGAACAGACCATTCACCAGGT
GTCCCTGGACCTCGATTCTCTGGCCGAGAGCCCCGAATCCGATTTTATGTCCGCTGTGAATGAGTTCGTC
ATTGAGGAAAACCTGTCTTCACCCAATCCTATCTCAGACCCACAGAGTCCCGAGATGATGGTGGAATCCC
TGTACAGTAGCGTCATCAACGCCATTGATTCTCGGCGCATGCAGGACACAAATGTGTGCGGCAAGGAGGA
CTTTGGAGATCATACCTCTCTGAACGTCCAGCTCGAACGCTGTAGGGTGGTCGCTCAGGATTCTCATTTC
TCAATCCAGACTATTAAGGAGGACCTGTGCCACTTCCGCACATTTGTGCAGAAGGAACAGTGCGACTTCA
GTAACAGCCTGAAATGTACAGCCGTGGAGATCAGGAACATCATCGAAAAGGTCAAGTGTTCTCTGGAGAT
CACCCTCAAAGAAAAGCACCAGAAAGAGCTGCTCTCACTGAAGAACGAATACGAGGGAAAACTGGACGGT
CTCATTAAGGAAACCGAGGAAAACGAGAATAAAATCAAGAAACTGAAGGGAGAGCTGGTGTGCCTCGAGG
AAGTCCTGCAGAACAAGGATAATGAATTCGCCCTGGTGAAACATGAAAAGGAGGCTGTCATCTGCCTGCA
GAATGAGAAAGACCAGAAGCTGCTCGAAATGGAGAACATTATGCACTCACAGAATTGTGAGATCAAAGAA
CTGAAGCAGAGTAGAGAGATCGTGCTGGAAGATCTCAAGAAACTGCATGTCGAGAATGACGAAAAGCTGC
AGCTGCTCCGTGCCGAACTCCAGAGCCTGGAGCAGTCCCACCTCAAGGAACTGGAGGATACTCTGCAGGT
GCGCCATATCCAGGAATTCGAGAAGGTGATGACAGACCACAGAGTCAGCCTCGAGGAACTGAAGAAAGAG
AACCAGCAGATCATTAATCAGATCCAGGAGTCCCACGCTGAAATCATTCAGGAAAAAGAGAAGCAGCTGC
AGGAGCTGAAACTCAAGGTGTCTGACCTCAGCGATACCCGCTGCAAACTGGAAGTCGAGCTGGCCCTCAA
GGAAGCTGAGACTGACGAGATCAAAATTCTGCTCGAGGAATCTCGGGCCCAGCAGAAAGAAACCCTGAAG
TCACTGCTCGAACAGGAGACCGAAAATCTCCGTACTGAGATCAGCAAACTGAACCAGAAGATTCAGGATA
ACAATGAGAATTACCAAGTGGGACTCGCTGAACTGAGAACTCTCATGACAATCGAGAAGGACCAGTGTAT
CTCTGAACTGATTTCACGTCATGAGGAAGAGTCAAACATTCTGAAAGCAGAGCTCAATAAAGTGACTAGT
CTGCACAACCAGGCCTTCGAGATCGAGAAGAACCTGAAGGAGCAGATCATTGAACTGCAGTCCAAGCTCG
ATTCCGAACTGTCTGCCCTCGAGAGGCAGAAAGACGAAAAGATCACACAGCAGGAAGAGAAGTATGAGGC
TATCATTCAGAACCTCGAAAAAGATAGGCAGAAGCTGGTGTCCTCTCAGGAGCAGGACAGAGAACAGCTG
ATTCAGAAACTCAATTGCGAGAAGGACGAAGCAATCCAGACAGCCCTCAAAGAGTTCAAGCTGGAGAGAG
AAGTGGTCGAGAAAGAACTGCTCGAGAAAGTGAAGCACCTGGAAAACCAGATCGCTAAGTCACCCGCAAT
TGATAGTACCCGTGGTGACTCAAGTAGCCTGGTGGCCGAGCTCCAGGAAAAGCTGCAGGAAGAGAAGGCT
AAGTTTCTGGAGCAGCTCGAAGAGCAGGAAAAAAGAAAGAACGAAGAGATGCAGAATGTGCGTACAAGCC
TGATCGCCGAGCAGCAGACCAACTTCAATACCGTCCTGACTCGTGAGAAAATGCGGAAGGAAAACATCAT
TAATGACCTCAGCGATAAACTGAAGTCCACCATGCAGCAGCAGGAGCGCGACAAGGATCTCATCGAGTCC
CTGTCTGAAGACAGAGCTCGTCTGCTCGAAGAGAAGAAAAAGCTGGAAGAGGAAGTCAGTAAGCTGAGGT
CCTCTTCATTCGTGCCAAGCCCCTACGTCGCTACTGCACCCGAGCTGTATGGAGCCTGCGCTCCTGAGCT
GCCTGGTGAATCAGACCGGAGTGCCGTGGAGACTGCTGATGAAGGCCGCGTCGACTCTGCCATGGAGACA
AGCATGATGTCCGTGCAGGAAAACATTCATATGCTGTCAGAGGAAAAGCAGAGAATCATGCTGCTCGAGC
GTACCCTGCAGCTCAAAGAGGAAGAGAACAAGCGCCTCAATCAGAGGCTGATGTCACAGAGTATGAGTAG
CGTGTCCTCTCGCCACTCCGAGAAGATCGCCATTAGGGATTTCCAAGTGGGAGACCTGGTCCTCATCATT
CTGGACGAACGCCATGATAACTACGTGCTGTTTACTGTCTCTCCTACACTGTATTTCCTCCACAGCGAGT
CCCTGCCCGCTCTGGACCTCAAGCCTGGTGAAGGCGCATCTGGCGCCTCAAGGAGACCCTGGGTGCTGGG
AAAAGTCATGGAGAAGGAATACTGCCAGGCTAAAAAGGCACAGAACCGTTTTAAGGTGCCTCTGGGCACC
AAATTCTATCGGGTGAAGGCCGTCTCCTGGAATAAAAAGGTCCCCGGGGCTAGCATGAAAATCGAAGAAG
GTAAACTGGTAATCTGGATTAACGGCGATAAAGGCTATAACGGTCTCGCTGAAGTCGGTAAGAAATTCGA
GAAAGATACCGGAATTAAAGTCACCGTTGAGCATCCGGATAAACTGGAAGAGAAATTCCCACAGGTTGCG
GCAACTGGCGATGGCCCTGACATTATCTTCTGGGCACACGACCGCTTTGGTGGCTACGCTCAATCTGGCC
TGTTGGCTGAAATCACCCCGGACAAAGCGTTCCAGGACAAGCTGTATCCGTTTACCTGGGATGCCGTACG
TTACAACGGCAAGCTGATTGCTTACCCGATCGCTGTTGAAGCGTTATCGCTGATTTATAACAAAGATCTG
CTGCCGAACCCGCCAAAAACCTGGGAAGAGATCCCGGCGCTGGATAAAGAACTGAAAGCGAAAGGTAAGA
GCGCGCTGATGTTCAACCTGCAAGAACCGTACTTCACCTGGCCGCTGATTGCTGCTGACGGGGGTTATGC
GTTCAAGTATGAAAACGGCAAGTACGACATTAAAGACGTGGGCGTGGATAACGCTGGCGCGAAAGCGGGT
CTGACCTTCCTGGTTGACCTGATTAAAAACAAACACATGAATGCAGACACCGATTACTCCATCGCAGAAG
CTGCCTTTAATAAAGGCGAAACAGCGATGACCATCAACGGCCCGTGGGCATGGTCCAACATCGACACCAG
CAAAGTGAATTATGGTGTAACGGTACTGCCGACCTTCAAGGGTCAACCATCCAAACCGTTCGTTGGCGTG
CTGAGCGCAGGTATTAACGCCGCCAGTCCGAACAAAGAGCTGGCAAAAGAGTTCCTCGAAAACTATCTGC
TGACTGATGAAGGTCTGGAAGCGGTTAATAAAGACAAACCGCTGGGTGCCGTAGCGCTGAAGTCTTACGA
GGAAGAGTTGGCGAAAGATCCACGTATTGCCGCCACTATGGAAAACGCCCAGAAAGGTGAAATCATGCCG
AACATCCCGCAGATGTCCGCTTTCTGGTATGCCGTGCGTACTGCGGTGATCAACGCCGCCAGCGGTCGTC
AGACTGTCGATGAAGCCCTGAAAGACGCGCAGACTAATCCCGGGTGATATCTTAATTAATTAACTCGAGG
AATTCACTCCTCAGGTGCAGGCTGCCTATCAGAAGGTGGTGGCTGGTGTGGCCAATGCCCTGGCTCACAA
ATACCACTGAGATCTTTTTCCCTCTGCCAAAAATTATGGGGACATCATGAAGCCCCTTGAGCATCTGACT
TCTGGCTAATAAAGGAAATTTATTTTCATTGCAATAGTGTGTTGGAATTTTTTGTGTCTCTCACTCGGAA
GGACATATGGGAGGGCAAATCATTTAAAACATCAGAATGAGTATTTGGTTTAGAGTTTGGCAACATATGC
CCATATGCTGGCTGCCATGAACAAAGGTTGGCTATAAAGAGGTCATCAGTATATGAAACAGCCCCCTGCT
GTCCATTCCTTATTCCATAGAAAAGCCTTGACTTGAGGTTAGATTTTTTTTATATTTTGTTTTGTGTTAT
TTTTTTCTTTAACATCCCTAAAATTTTCCTTACATGTTTTACTAGCCAGATTTTTCCTCCTCTCCTGACT
ACTCCCAGTCATAGCTGTCCCTCTTCTCTTATGGAGATCCCTCGACCTGCAGCCCAAGCTTGGCGTAATC
ATGGTCATAGCTGTTTCCTGTGTGAAATTGTTATCCGCTCACAATTCCACACAACATACGAGCCGGAAGC
ATAAAGTGTAAAGCCTGGGGTGCCTAATGAGTGAGCTAACTCACATTAATTGCGTTGCGCTCACTGCCCG
CTTTCCAGTCGGGAAACCTGTCGTGCCAGCGGATCCGCATCTCAATTAGTCAGCAACCATAGTCCCGCCC
CTAACTCCGCCCATCCCGCCCCTAACTCCGCCCAGTTCCGCCCATTCTCCGCCCCATGGCTGACTAATTT
TTTTTATTTATGCAGAGGCCGAGGCCGCCTCGGCCTCTGAGCTATTCCAGAAGTAGTGAGGAGGCTTTTT
TGGAGGCCTAGGCTTTTGCAAAAAGCTAACTTGTTTATTGCAGCTTATAATGGTTACAAATAAAGCAATA
GCATCACAAATTTCACAAATAAAGCATTTTTTTCACTGCATTCTAGTTGTGGTTTGTCCAAACTCATCAA
TGTATCTTATCATGTCTGGATCCGCTGCATTAATGAATCGGCCAACGCGCGGGGAGAGGCGGTTTGCGTA
TTGGGCGCTCTTCCGCTTCCTCGCTCACTGACTCGCTGCGCTCGGTCGTTCGGCTGCGGCGAGCGGTATC
AGCTCACTCAAAGGCGGTAATACGGTTATCCACAGAATCAGGGGATAACGCAGGAAAGAACATGTGAGCA
AAAGGCCAGCAAAAGGCCAGGAACCGTAAAAAGGCCGCGTTGCTGGCGTTTTTCCATAGGCTCCGCCCCC
CTGACGAGCATCACAAAAATCGACGCTCAAGTCAGAGGTGGCGAAACCCGACAGGACTATAAAGATACCA
GGCGTTTCCCCCTGGAAGCTCCCTCGTGCGCTCTCCTGTTCCGACCCTGCCGCTTACCGGATACCTGTCC
GCCTTTCTCCCTTCGGGAAGCGTGGCGCTTTCTCATAGCTCACGCTGTAGGTATCTCAGTTCGGTGTAGG
TCGTTCGCTCCAAGCTGGGCTGTGTGCACGAACCCCCCGTTCAGCCCGACCGCTGCGCCTTATCCGGTAA
CTATCGTCTTGAGTCCAACCCGGTAAGACACGACTTATCGCCACTGGCAGCAGCCACTGGTAACAGGATT
AGCAGAGCGAGGTATGTAGGCGGTGCTACAGAGTTCTTGAAGTGGTGGCCTAACTACGGCTACACTAGAA
GAACAGTATTTGGTATCTGCGCTCTGCTGAAGCCAGTTACCTTCGGAAAAAGAGTTGGTAGCTCTTGATC
CGGCAAACAAACCACCGCTGGTAGCGGTGGTTTTTTTGTTTGCAAGCAGCAGATTACGCGCAGAAAAAAA
GGATCTCAAGAAGATCCTTTGATCTTTTCTACGGGGTCTGACGCTCAGTGGAACGAAAACTCACGTTAAG
GGATTTTGGTCATGAGATTATCAAAAAGGATCTTCACCTAGATCCTTTTAAATTAAAAATGAAGTTTTAA
ATCAATCTAAAGTATATATGAGTAAACTTGGTCTGACAGTTACCAATGCTTAATCAGTGAGGCACCTATC
TCAGCGATCTGTCTATTTCGTTCATCCATAGTTGCCTGACTCCCCGTCGTGTAGATAACTACGATACGGG
AGGGCTTACCATCTGGCCCCAGTGCTGCAATGATACCGCGAGACCCACGCTCACCGGCTCCAGATTTATC
AGCAATAAACCAGCCAGCCGGAAGGGCCGAGCGCAGAAGTGGTCCTGCAACTTTATCCGCCTCCATCCAG
TCTATTAATTGTTGCCGGGAAGCTAGAGTAAGTAGTTCGCCAGTTAATAGTTTGCGCAACGTTGTTGCCA
TTGCTACAGGCATCGTGGTGTCACGCTCGTCGTTTGGTATGGCTTCATTCAGCTCCGGTTCCCAACGATC
AAGGCGAGTTACATGATCCCCCATGTTGTGCAAAAAAGCGGTTAGCTCCTTCGGTCCTCCGATCGTTGTC
AGAAGTAAGTTGGCCGCAGTGTTATCACTCATGGTTATGGCAGCACTGCATAATTCTCTTACTGTCATGC
CATCCGTAAGATGCTTTTCTGTGACTGGTGAGTACTCAACCAAGTCATTCTGAGAATAGTGTATGCGGCG
ACCGAGTTGCTCTTGCCCGGCGTCAATACGGGATAATACCGCGCCACATAGCAGAACTTTAAAAGTGCTC
ATCATTGGAAAACGTTCTTCGGGGCGAAAACTCTCAAGGATCTTACCGCTGTTGAGATCCAGTTCGATGT
AACCCACTCGTGCACCCAACTGATCTTCAGCATCTTTTACTTTCACCAGCGTTTCTGGGTGAGCAAAAAC
AGGAAGGCAAAATGCCGCAAAAAAGGGAATAAGGGCGACACGGAAATGTTGAATACTCATACTCTTCCTT
TTTCAATATTATTGAAGCATTTATCAGGGTTATTGTCTCATGAGCGGATACATATTTGAATGTATTTAGA
AAAATAAACAAATAGGGGTTCCGCGCACATTTCCCCGAAAAGTGCCACCTG
